Addgene plasmid #74913: pPB-CAG-aBsx-pgk-hph
Purpose: Mammalian expression of aBsx
Depositing lab: Jose Silva. Depositing organization: University of Cambridge. Publication: Reprogramming capacity of Nanog is functionally conserved in vertebrates and resides in a unique homeodomain. Theunissen TW, Costa Y, Radzisheuskaya A, van Oosten AL, Lavial F, Pain B, Castro LF, Silva JC. Development. 2011 Nov;138(22):4853-65. doi: 10.1242/dev.068775. PubMed 22028025.
Backbone
  Vector backbone: pPB-CAG
  Vector type: Mammalian Expression
  Selectable markers: Hygromycin
Growth in bacteria
  Bacterial resistance: Ampicillin, 100 μg/mL
  Growth temperature: 37°C
  Growth strain: DH5alpha
  Copy number: Unknown
Gene/Insert
  Gene/Insert name: Bsx
  Promoter: CAG
  Cloning method: Unknown
  Sequencing primers: 5′ unknown; 3′ unknown
Terms and licenses: Academic/Nonprofit Terms; Industry Terms: Not Available to Industry
How to cite: pPB-CAG-aBsx-pgk-hph was a gift from Jose Silva (Addgene plasmid # 74913 ; http://n2t.net/addgene:74913 ; RRID:Addgene_74913)
