[The description below was written by a language model from this plasmid's Addgene catalogue record and pLannotate feature annotations shown in this document.]
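Description:
pPB-CAG-aBsx-pgk-hph is an 8,160 bp mammalian expression plasmid built on the pPB-CAG backbone and designed to drive strong constitutive expression of a Bsx homeobox gene. The "PB" in the name suggests a piggyBac transposon-type vector, but the annotated feature table does not identify any piggyBac terminal repeats, so this cannot be confirmed from the record. In bacteria the plasmid is maintained through a high-copy ColE1/pUC-type origin and selected with ampicillin via the β-lactamase gene. An f1 origin, T3 and T7 promoters, and lac promoter/operator and lacZα remnants reflect a pBluescript-like cloning ancestry.

The expression unit consists of the composite CAG promoter (CMV immediate-early enhancer, chicken β-actin promoter and a chimeric β-actin/β-globin intron). It is followed by the Bsx coding region flanked by attB1 and attB2 sites, indicating that the insert was introduced by Gateway recombination, and terminated by a bovine growth hormone polyadenylation signal. The annotation matches the insert only as a partial hit to mouse Bsx, a DNA-binding transcriptional activator. The record does not state the species of origin or what the "a" prefix denotes. A separate, oppositely oriented cassette carries the hygromycin resistance gene under the mouse PGK promoter with a PGK polyadenylation signal, allowing selection of stably transfected mammalian cells. Two loxP sites, in the same orientation, lie just outside the two expression cassettes, one beyond the PGK promoter and one downstream of the bGH signal, so Cre recombinase could in principle excise the intervening DNA. The stated purpose is mammalian expression of aBsx, and the associated publication concerns the reprogramming capacity of Nanog and its homeodomain across vertebrates.
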