Features (pLannotate 1.2.2; 30 found; start..end, strand, type, name):
      1..380     +  enhancer       CMV enhancer: human cytomegalovirus immediate early enhancer
    383..658     +  promoter       chicken β-actin promoter: No description available
    659..1667    +  intron         chimeric intron: chimera between introns from chicken β-actin and rabbit β-globin
   1665..1721    +  CDS            HBB (fragment): HBB_LEPEU - Experimental evidence at protein level: Swiss-Prot protein existence level 1. Involved in oxygen transport from the lung to the various peripheral tissues. From Lepus europaeus (European hare).
   1723..1741    -  misc_feature   MCS (fragment): pBluescript multiple cloning site
   1745..1769    +  protein_bind   attB1: mutant version of attB; recombination site for the Gateway® BP reaction BP Clonase™
   1805..2317    +  CDS            Bsx (fragment): BSH_MOUSE - Experimental evidence at protein level: Swiss-Prot protein existence level 1. DNA binding protein that function as transcriptional activator. Is essential for normal postnatal growth and nursing. Is an essential factor for neuronal neuropeptide Y and agouti-related peptide function and locomotory behavior in the control of energy balance. From Mus musculus (Mouse).
   2391..2415    -  protein_bind   attB2: mutant version of attB; recombination site for the Gateway® BP reaction BP Clonase™
   2460..2476    -  protein_bind   lac operator: The lac repressor binds to the lac operator to inhibit transcription in E. coli. This inhibition can be relieved by adding lactose or isopropyl-β-D-thiogalactopyranoside (IPTG). lac repressor encoded by lacI
   2484..2514    -  promoter       lac promoter: promoter for the E. coli lac operon
   2529..2550    -  protein_bind   CAP binding site: CAP binding activates transcription in the presence of cAMP. E. coli catabolite activator protein
   2563..2602    -  CDS            lacI (fragment): lac repressor; lacI; The lac repressor binds to the lac operator to inhibit transcription in E. coli. This inhibition can be relieved by adding lactose or isopropyl-β-D-thiogalactopyranoside (IPTG).
   2616..2840    +  polyA_signal   bGH poly(A) signal: bovine growth hormone polyadenylation signal
   2844..2865    +  promoter       SV40 promoter (fragment): SV40 enhancer and early promoter
   2917..2950    -  protein_bind   loxP: Cre-mediated recombination occurs in the 8-bp core sequence (GCATACAT). Cre recombinase
   3174..3192    -  promoter       T7 promoter: promoter for bacteriophage T7 RNA polymerase
   3200..3355    +  CDS            lacZα (fragment): LacZα fragment of β-galactosidase; lacZ fragment
   3360..3788    +  rep_origin     f1 ori (sequence partly withheld): f1 bacteriophage origin of replication; arrow indicates direction of (+) strand synthesis
   3841..3945    +  promoter       AmpR promoter: bla
   3946..4806    +  CDS            AmpR: β-lactamase; bla; confers resistance to ampicillin, carbenicillin, and related antibiotics
   4977..5565    +  rep_origin     ori: high-copy-number ColE1/pMB1/pBR322/pUC origin of replication
   5748..5840    +  CDS            lacI (fragment): lac repressor; lacI; The lac repressor binds to the lac operator to inhibit transcription in E. coli. This inhibition can be relieved by adding lactose or isopropyl-β-D-thiogalactopyranoside (IPTG).
   5853..5874    +  protein_bind   CAP binding site: CAP binding activates transcription in the presence of cAMP. E. coli catabolite activator protein
   5889..5919    +  promoter       lac promoter: promoter for the E. coli lac operon
   5927..5943    +  protein_bind   lac operator: The lac repressor binds to the lac operator to inhibit transcription in E. coli. This inhibition can be relieved by adding lactose or isopropyl-β-D-thiogalactopyranoside (IPTG). lac repressor encoded by lacI
   5988..6006    +  promoter       T3 promoter: promoter for bacteriophage T3 RNA polymerase
   6332..6542    -  polyA_signal   PGK poly(A) signal (fragment): mouse phosphoglycerate kinase 1 polyadenylation signal
   6546..7571    -  CDS            HygR: aminoglycoside phosphotransferase from E. coli; aph(4)-Ia; confers resistance to hygromycin
   7590..8089    -  promoter       PGK promoter: mouse phosphoglycerate kinase 1 promoter
   8112..8145    -  protein_bind   loxP: Cre-mediated recombination occurs in the 8-bp core sequence (GCATACAT). Cre recombinase
>Addgene plasmid #74913 | pPB-CAG-aBsx-pgk-hph | depositor full sequence | sequence record 147164 | Full plasmid sequence
GACATTGATTATTGACTAGTTATTAATAGTAATCAATTACGGGGTCATTAGTTCATAGCCCATATATGGA
GTTCCGCGTTACATAACTTACGGTAAATGGCCCGCCTGGCTGACCGCCCAACGACCCCCGCCCATTGACG
TCAATAATGACGTATGTTCCCATAGTAACGCCAATAGGGACTTTCCATTGACGTCAATGGGTGGACTATT
TACGGTAAACTGCCCACTTGGCAGTACATCAAGTGTATCATATGCCAAGTACGCCCCCTATTGACGTCAA
TGACGGTAAATGGCCCGCCTGGCATTATGCCCAGTACATGACCTTATGGGACTTTCCTACTTGGCAGTAC
ATCTACGTATTAGTCATCGCTATTACCATGGGTCGAGGTGAGCCCCACGTTCTGCTTCACTCTCCCCATC
TCCCCCCCCTCCCCACCCCCAATTTTGTATTTATTTATTTTTTAATTATTTTGTGCAGCGATGGGGGCGG
GGGGGGGGGGGGCGCGCGCCAGGCGGGGCGGGGCGGGGCGAGGGGCGGGGCGGGGCGAGGCGGAGAGGTG
CGGCGGCAGCCAATCAGAGCGGCGCGCTCCGAAAGTTTCCTTTTATGGCGAGGCGGCGGCGGCGGCGGCC
CTATAAAAAGCGAAGCGCGCGGCGGGCGGGAGTCGCTGCGTTGCCTTCGCCCCGTGCCCCGCTCCGCGCC
GCCTCGCGCCGCCCGCCCCGGCTCTGACTGACCGCGTTACTCCCACAGGTGAGCGGGCGGGACGGCCCTT
CTCCTCCGGGCTGTAATTAGCGCTTGGTTTAATGACGGCTCGTTTCTTTTCTGTGGCTGCGTGAAAGCCT
TAAAGGGCTCCGGGAGGGCCCTTTGTGCGGGGGGGAGCGGCTCGGGGGGTGCGTGCGTGTGTGTGTGCGT
GGGGAGCGCCGCGTGCGGCCCGCGCTGCCCGGCGGCTGTGAGCGCTGCGGGCGCGGCGCGGGGCTTTGTG
CGCTCCGCGTGTGCGCGAGGGGAGCGCGGCCGGGGGCGGTGCCCCGCGGTGCGGGGGGGCTGCGAGGGGA
ACAAAGGCTGCGTGCGGGGTGTGTGCGTGGGGGGGTGAGCAGGGGGTGTGGGCGCGGCGGTCGGGCTGTA
ACCCCCCCCTGCACCCCCCTCCCCGAGTTGCTGAGCACGGCCCGGCTTCGGGTGCGGGGCTCCGTGCGGG
GCGTGGCGCGGGGCTCGCCGTGCCGGGCGGGGGGTGGCGGCAGGTGGGGGTGCCGGGCGGGGCGGGGCCG
CCTCGGGCCGGGGAGGGCTCGGGGGAGGGGCGCGGCGGCCCCGGAGCGCCGGCGGCTGTCGAGGCGCGGC
GAGCCGCAGCCATTGCCTTTTATGGTAATCGTGCGAGAGGGCGCAGGGACTTCCTTTGTCCCAAATCTGG
CGGAGCCGAAATCTGGGAGGCGCCGCCGCACCCCCTCTAGCGGGCGCGGGCGAAGCGGTGCGGCGCCGGC
AGGAAGGAAATGGGCGGGGAGGGCCTTCGTGCGTCGCCGCGCCGCCGTCCCCTTCTCCATCTCCAGCCTC
GGGGCTGCCGCAGGGGGACGGCTGCCTTCGGGGGGGACGGGGCAGGGCGGGGTTCGGCTTCTGGCGTGTG
ACCGGCGGCTCTAGAGCCTCTGCTAACCATGTTCATGCCTTCTTCTTTTTCCTACAGCTCCTGGGCAACG
TGCTGGTTATTGTGCTGTCTCATCATTTTGGCAAAGAATTCCTCGACGGTATCGATAAGCTATCACAAGT
TTGTACAAAAAAGCAGGCTTCACCATGTTCTCCCAGTCGCAGAGCGGCAACACGACAGCTTTCCTGATCG
AGAACATTCTGTTTGACAAGCACAAGGACTGTCCTCGGCACGGCGAGTTGGTGGTGCCGCAGCCCACACG
GAACTCTCTGGTGGAGGTGGGTTTCCCCGGCGTGCTGGCACCGGCACCCTCCGCCTTCCTCCCGCACGGC
TTCCACCCCTACCTCCACAAGCCGGGTCTGCACTCTCACTATCTTCTACACAGCCATGGGATCCCGATGT
CCCCGTTGTACCATAACGGCGGGTTCCCCGGAAAGCCGATCCGCCGGCGAAAGGCCCGGACGGTGTTCTC
GGACTCGCAGCTGAACGGTCTGGAGAAGCGGTTCGAGAGTCAGAAATACCTGTCCACACCGGAGAGAATG
GACCTCGCCGCCGCACTCAACCTCACAGAAACACAGGTGAAGACGTGGTTCCAAAACAGACGTATGAAGC
ACAAGAAGCTCCAGAGGAAGAGAGAAAGCGACAGACCGCCGTCGGCCTCTTCGGCAGACGATGTTGCCAG
ACCCGAGCACCAGGCGACGATCCATGACAAACTAGACATCTGTGCGAGTCCTGAGGTCGCCTCAGACACA
GAGGACTGAGACCCAGCTTTCTTGTACAAAGTGGTGATAGCTTGGCGTAATCATGGTCATAGCTGTTTCC
TGTGTGAAATTGTTATCCGCTCACAATTCCACACAACATACGAGCCGGAAGCATAAAGTGTAAAGCCTGG
GGTGCCTAATGAGTGAGCTAACTCACATTAATTGCGTTGCGCTCACTGCCCGCTTTCCAGTCGGGAAACC
TGTCGTGCCAGCGGATCAGCCTCGACTGTGCCTTCTAGTTGCCAGCCATCTGTTGTTTGCCCCTCCCCCG
TGCCTTCCTTGACCCTGGAAGGTGCCACTCCCACTGTCCTTTCCTAATAAAATGAGGAAATTGCATCGCA
TTGTCTGAGTAGGTGTCATTCTATTCTGGGGGGTGGGGTGGGGCAGGACAGCAAGGGGGAGGATTGGGAA
GACAATAGCAGGCATGCTGGGGATGCGGTGGGCTCTATGGCTTCTGAGGCGGAAAGAACCAGCTGGGGCT
CGAGATCCACTAGTTCTAGCCTCGAGGCTAGAGCGGCCGCGTCGAGATAACTTCGTATAATGTATGCTAT
ACGAAGTTATGTTTTGTTACTTTATAGAAGAAATTTTGAGTTTTTGTTTTTTTTTAATAAATAAATAAAC
ATAAATAAATTGTTTGTTGAATTTATTATTAGTATGTAAGTGTAAATATAATAAAACTTAATATCTATTC
AAATTAATAAATAAACGTCAATTTTACGCATGATTATCTTTAACGTACGTCACAATATGATTATCTTTCT
AGGGTTAAAGAGCTCCAATTCGCCCTATAGTGAGTCGTATTACGCGCGCTCACTGGCCGTCGTTTTACAA
CGTCGTGACTGGGAAAACCCTGGCGTTACCCAACTTAATCGCCTTGCAGCACATCCCCCTTTCGCCAGCT
GGCGTAATAGCGAAGAGGCCCGCACCGATCGCCCTTCCCAACAGTTGCGCAGCCTGAATGGCGAATGGG
[124 nt withheld, positions 3360-3483]
C
[91 nt withheld, positions 3485-3575]
A
[49 nt withheld, positions 3577-3625]
CCTTTGACGTTGGAGTCCACGTTCTTT
[37 nt withheld, positions 3653-3689]
ACCCTATCTCGGTCTATTCTTTTGATTTATAAGGGATTTTGCCGATTTCGGCCTATTGGTTAAAAAATGA
GCTGATTTAACAAAAATTTAACGCGAATTTTAACAAAATATTAACGCTTACAATTTAGGTGGCACTTTTC
GGGGAAATGTGCGCGGAACCCCTATTTGTTTATTTTTCTAAATACATTCAAATATGTATCCGCTCATGAG
ACAATAACCCTGATAAATGCTTCAATAATATTGAAAAAGGAAGAGTATGAGTATTCAACATTTCCGTGTC
GCCCTTATTCCCTTTTTTGCGGCATTTTGCCTTCCTGTTTTTGCTCACCCAGAAACGCTGGTGAAAGTAA
AAGATGCTGAAGATCAGTTGGGTGCACGAGTGGGTTACATCGAACTGGATCTCAACAGCGGTAAGATCCT
TGAGAGTTTTCGCCCCGAAGAACGTTTTCCAATGATGAGCACTTTTAAAGTTCTGCTATGTGGCGCGGTA
TTATCCCGTATTGACGCCGGGCAAGAGCAACTCGGTCGCCGCATACACTATTCTCAGAATGACTTGGTTG
AGTACTCACCAGTCACAGAAAAGCATCTTACGGATGGCATGACAGTAAGAGAATTATGCAGTGCTGCCAT
AACCATGAGTGATAACACTGCGGCCAACTTACTTCTGACAACGATCGGAGGACCGAAGGAGCTAACCGCT
TTTTTGCACAACATGGGGGATCATGTAACTCGCCTTGATCGTTGGGAACCGGAGCTGAATGAAGCCATAC
CAAACGACGAGCGTGACACCACGATGCCTGTAGCAATGGCAACAACGTTGCGCAAACTATTAACTGGCGA
ACTACTTACTCTAGCTTCCCGGCAACAATTAATAGACTGGATGGAGGCGGATAAAGTTGCAGGACCACTT
CTGCGCTCGGCCCTTCCGGCTGGCTGGTTTATTGCTGATAAATCTGGAGCCGGTGAGCGTGGGTCTCGCG
GTATCATTGCAGCACTGGGGCCAGATGGTAAGCCCTCCCGTATCGTAGTTATCTACACGACGGGGAGTCA
GGCAACTATGGATGAACGAAATAGACAGATCGCTGAGATAGGTGCCTCACTGATTAAGCATTGGTAACTG
TCAGACCAAGTTTACTCATATATACTTTAGATTGATTTAAAACTTCATTTTTAATTTAAAAGGATCTAGG
TGAAGATCCTTTTTGATAATCTCATGACCAAAATCCCTTAACGTGAGTTTTCGTTCCACTGAGCGTCAGA
CCCCGTAGAAAAGATCAAAGGATCTTCTTGAGATCCTTTTTTTCTGCGCGTAATCTGCTGCTTGCAAACA
AAAAAACCACCGCTACCAGCGGTGGTTTGTTTGCCGGATCAAGAGCTACCAACTCTTTTTCCGAAGGTAA
CTGGCTTCAGCAGAGCGCAGATACCAAATACTGTCCTTCTAGTGTAGCCGTAGTTAGGCCACCACTTCAA
GAACTCTGTAGCACCGCCTACATACCTCGCTCTGCTAATCCTGTTACCAGTGGCTGCTGCCAGTGGCGAT
AAGTCGTGTCTTACCGGGTTGGACTCAAGACGATAGTTACCGGATAAGGCGCAGCGGTCGGGCTGAACGG
GGGGTTCGTGCACACAGCCCAGCTTGGAGCGAACGACCTACACCGAACTGAGATACCTACAGCGTGAGCT
ATGAGAAAGCGCCACGCTTCCCGAAGGGAGAAAGGCGGACAGGTATCCGGTAAGCGGCAGGGTCGGAACA
GGAGAGCGCACGAGGGAGCTTCCAGGGGGAAACGCCTGGTATCTTTATAGTCCTGTCGGGTTTCGCCACC
TCTGACTTGAGCGTCGATTTTTGTGATGCTCGTCAGGGGGGCGGAGCCTATGGAAAAACGCCAGCAACGC
GGCCTTTTTACGGTTCCTGGCCTTTTGCTGGCCTTTTGCTCACATGTTCTTTCCTGCGTTATCCCCTGAT
TCTGTGGATAACCGTATTACCGCCTTTGAGTGAGCTGATACCGCTCGCCGCAGCCGAACGACCGAGCGCA
GCGAGTCAGTGAGCGAGGAAGCGGAAGAGCGCCCAATACGCAAACCGCCTCTCCCCGCGCGTTGGCCGAT
TCATTAATGCAGCTGGCACGACAGGTTTCCCGACTGGAAAGCGGGCAGTGAGCGCAACGCAATTAATGTG
AGTTAGCTCACTCATTAGGCACCCCAGGCTTTACACTTTATGCTTCCGGCTCGTATGTTGTGTGGAATTG
TGAGCGGATAACAATTTCACACAGGAAACAGCTATGACCATGATTACGCCAAGCGCGCAATTAACCCTCA
CTAAAGGGAACAAAAGCTGGGTACCTTAACCCTAGAAAGATAGTCTGCGTAAAATTGACGCATGCATTCT
TGAAATATTGCTCTCTCTTTCTAAATAGCGCGAATCCGTCGCTGTGCATTTAGGACATCTCAGTCGCCGC
TTGGAGCTCCCGTGAGGCGTGCTTGTCAATGCGGTAAGTGTCACTGATTTTGAACTATAACGACCGCGTG
AGTCAAAATGACGCATGATTATCTTTTACGTGACTTTTAAGATTTAACTCATACGATAATTATATTGTTA
TTTCATGTTCTACTTACGTGATAACTTATTATATATATATTTTCTTGTTATAGATATCCAACTATGAAAC
ATTATCATAAAGCAATAGTAAAGAGCCTTCAGTAAAGAGCAGGCATTTATCTAATCCCACCCCACCCCCA
CCCCCGTAGCTCCAATCCTTCCATTCAAAATGTAGGTACTCTGTTCTCACCCTTCTTAACAAAGTATGAC
AGGAAAAAACTTCCATGTGGACATCTTTATTGTTTAATAGATCATCAATTTCTCGACTATTCCTTTGCCC
TCGGACGAGTGCTGGGGCGTCGGTTTCCACTATCGGCGAGTACTTCTACACAGCCATCGGTCCAGACGGC
CGCGCTTCTGCGGGCGATTTGTGTACGCCCGACAGTCCCGGCTCCGGATCGGACGATTGCGTCGCATCGA
CCCTGCGCCCAAGCTGCATCATCGAAATTGCCGTCAACCAAGCTCTGATAGAGTTGGTCAAGACCAATGC
GGAGCATATACGCCCGGAGCCGCGGCGATCCTGCAAGCTCCGGATGCCTCCGCTCGAAGTAGCGCGTCTG
CTGCTCCATACAAGCCAACCACGGCCTCCAGAAGAAGATGTTGGCGACCTCGTATTGGGAATCCCCGAAC
ATCGCCTCGCTCCAGTCAATGACCGCTGTTATGCGGCCATTGTCCGTCAGGACATTGTTGGAGCCGAAAT
CCGCGTGCACGAGGTGCCGGACTTCGGGGCAGTCCTCGGCCCAAAGCATCAGCTCATCGAGAGCCTGCGC
GACGGACGCACTGACGGTGTCGTCCATCACAGTTTGCCAGTGATACACATGGGGATCAGCAATCGCGCAT
ATGAAATCACGCCATGTAGTGTATTGACCGATTCCTTGCGGTCCGAATGGGCCGAACCCGCTCGTCTGGC
TAAGATCGGCCGCAGCGATCGCATCCATGGCCTCCGCGACCGGCTGCAGAACAGCGGGCAGTTCGGTTTC
AGGCAGGTCTTGCAACGTGACACCCTGTGCACGGCGGGAGATGCAATAGGTCAGGCTCTCGCTGAATTCC
CCAATGTCAAGCACTTCCGGAATCGGGAGCGCGGCCGATGCAAAGTGCCGATAAACATAACGATCTTTGT
AGAAACCATCGGCGCAGCTATTTACCCGCAGGACATATCCACGCCCTCCTACATCGAAGCTGAAAGCACG
AGATTCTTCGCCCTCCGAGAGCTGCATCAGGTCGGAGACGCTGTCGAACTTTTCGATCAGAAACTTCTCG
ACAGACGTCGCGGTGAGTTCAGGCTTTTTCATGGTGGCGGCTGGATCGGTCGAAAGGCCCGGAGATGAGG
AAGAGGAGAACAGCGCGGCAGACGTGCGCTTTTGAAGCGTGCGAGAATGCCGGGCCTCCGGAGGACCTTC
GGGCGCCCGCCCCGCCCCTGAGCCCGCCCCTGAGCCCGCCCCCGGACCCACCCCTTCCCAGCCTCTGAGC
CCAGAAAGCGAAGGAGCAAAGCTGCTATTGGCCGCTGCCCCAAAGGCCTACCCGCTTCCATTGCTCAGCG
GTGCTGTCCATCTGCACGAGACTAGTGAGACGTGCTACTTCCATTTGTCACGTCCTGCACGACGCGAGCT
GCGGGGCGGGGGGGAACTTCCTGACTAGGGGAGGAGTAGAAGGTGGCGCGAAGGGGCCACCAAAGAACGG
AGCCGGTTGGCGCCTACCGGTGGATGTGGAATGTGTGCGAGGCCAGAGGCCACTTGTGTAGCGCCAAGTG
CCAGCGGGGCTGCTAAAGCGCATGCTCCAGACTGCCTTGGGAAAAGCGCCTCCCCTACCCGGTAGAATTC
ATCGATGATATCATAACTTCGTATAATGTATGCTATACGAAGTTATGCGGCCCTCGAGGTC
