>Addgene plasmid #74913 | pPB-CAG-aBsx-pgk-hph | depositor partial sequence | sequence record 141624 | insert
ATGTTCTCCCAGTCGCAGAGCGGCAACACGACAGCTTTCCTGATCGAGAACATTCTGTTTGACAAGCACA
AGGACTGTCCTCGGCACGGCGAGTTGGTGGTGCCGCAGCCCACACGGAACTCTCTGGTGGAGGTGGGTTT
CCCCGGCGTGCTGGCACCGGCACCCTCCGCCTTCCTCCCGCACGGCTTCCACCCCTACCTCCACAAGCCG
GGTCTGCACTCTCACTATCTTCTACACAGCCATGGGATCCCGATGTCCCCGTTGTACCATAACGGCGGGT
TCCCCGGAAAGCCGATCCGCCGGCGAAAGGCCCGGACGGTGTTCTCGGACTCGCAGCTGAACGGTCTGGA
GAAGCGGTTCGAGAGTCAGAAATACCTGTCCACACCGGAGAGAATGGACCTCGCCGCCGCACTCAACCTC
ACAGAAACACAGGTGAAGACGTGGTTCCAAAACAGACGTATGAAGCACAAGAAGCTCCAGAGGAAGAGAG
AAAGCGACAGACCGCCGTCGGCCTCTTCGGCAGACGATGTTGCCAGACCCGAGCACCAGGCGACGATCCA
TGACAAACTAGACATCTGTGCGAGTCCTGAGGTCGCCTCAGACACAGAGGACTGA
