>Addgene plasmid #74913 | pPB-CAG-aBsx-pgk-hph | addgene partial sequence | sequence record 147165 | pLEXmLIC-Fwd 5'-TAGAGCCTCTGCTAACCATGTTCATGCC-3'
ATAAGCTATCACAAGTTTGTACAAAAAAGCAGGCTTCACCATGTTCTCCCAGTCGCAGAGCGGCAACACG
ACAGCTTTCCTGATCGAGAACATTCTGTTTGACAAGCACAAGGACTGTCCTCGGCACGGCGAGTTGGTGG
TGCCGCAGCCCACACGGAACTCTCTGGTGGAGGTGGGTTTCCCCGGCGTGCTGGCACCGGCACCCTCCGC
CTTCCTCCCGCACGGCTTCCACCCCTACCTCCACAAGCCGGGTCTGCACTCTCACTATCTTCTACACAGC
CATGGGATCCCGATGTCCCCGTTGTACCATAACGGCGGGTTCCCCGGAAAGCCGATCCGCCGGCGAAAGG
CCCGGACGGTGTTCTCGGACTCGCAGCTGAACGGTCTGGAGAAGCGGTTCGAGAGTCAGAAATACCTGTC
CACACCGGAGAGAATGGACCTCG
