>Addgene plasmid #74913 | pPB-CAG-aBsx-pgk-hph | addgene partial sequence | sequence record 147166 | BGH-rev 5'-TAGAAGGCACAGTCGAGG-3'
CAGTGAGCGCAACGCAATTAATGTGAGTTAGCTCACTCATTAGGCACCCCAGGCTTTACACTTTATGCTT
CCGGCTCGTATGTTGTGTGGAATTGTGAGCGGATAACAATTTCACACAGGAAACAGCTATGACCATGATT
ACGCCAAGCTATCACCACTTTGTACAAGAAAGCTGGGTCTCAGTCCTCTGTGTCTGAGGCGACCTCAGGA
CTCGCACAGATGTCTAGTTTGTCATGGATCGTCGCCTGGTGCTCGGGTCTGGCAACATCGTCTGCCGAAG
AGGCCGACGGCGGTCTGTCGCTTTCTCTCTTCCTCTGGAGCTTCTTGTGCTTCATACGTCTGTTTTGGAA
CCACGTCTTCACCTGTGTTTCTGTGAGGTTGAGTGCGGCGGCGAGGTCCATTCTCTCCGGTGTGGACAGG
TATTTCTGACTCTCGAACCGCTTCTCCAGACCGTTCAGCTGCGAGTCCGAGAACACCGTCCGGGCCTTTC
GCCGGCGGATCGGCTTTCCGGGGAACCCGCCGTTATGGTACAACGGGGACATCGGGATCCCATGGCTGTG
TAGAAGATAGTGAGAGTGCAGACCCGGCTTGTGGAGGTAGGGGTGGAAGCCGTGCGGGAGGAAGGCGGAG
GGTGCCGGTGCCAGCACGCCGGGGAAACCCACCTCCACCAGAGAGTTCCGTGTGGGCTGCGGCACCACCA
ACTCGCCGTGCCGAGGACAGTCCTTGTGCTTGTCAAACAGAATGTTCTCGATCAGGAAAGCTGTCGTGTT
GCCGCTCTGCGACTGGGAGAACATGGTGAAGCCTGCTTTTTTGTACAAACTTGTGATAGCTTATCGATAC
CGTCGAGGAATTCTTTGCCAAAATGATGAGACAGCACAATAACCAGCACGTTGCCCAGGAGCTGTAGGAA
AAAGAAGAAGGCATGAACATGGTTAGCAGAGGCTCTAGAGCCGCCGGTCACACGCCAGAAGCCGAACCCC
GCCCTGCCCCGTCCCCCCCGAAGGCAGCCGTCCCCC
